>Addgene plasmid #144249 | TFORF2848 | addgene full sequence | sequence record 391481 | Addgene NGS Result
TTAATGTAGTCTTATGCAATACTCTTGTAGTCTTGCAACATGGTAACGATGAGTTAGCAACATGCCTTAC
AAGGAGAGAAAAAGCACCGTGCATGCCGATTGGTGGAAGTAAGGTGGTACGATCGTGCCTTATTAGGAAG
GCAACAGACGGGTCTGACATGGATTGGACGAACCACTGAATTGCCGCATTGCAGAGATATTGTATTTAAG
TGCCTAGCTCGATACATAAACGGGTCTCTCTGGTTAGACCAGATCTGAGCCTGGGAGCTCTCTGGCTAAC
TAGGGAACCCACTGCTTAAGCCTCAATAAAGCTTGCCTTGAGTGCTTCAAGTAGTGTGTGCCCGTCTGTT
GTGTGACTCTGGTAACTAGAGATCCCTCAGACCCTTTTAGTCAGTGTGGAAAATCTCTAGCAGTGGCGCC
CGAACAGGGACTTGAAAGCGAAAGGGAAACCAGAGGAGCTCTCTCGACGCAGGACTCGGCTTGCTGAAGC
GCGCACGGCAAGAGGCGAGGGGCGGCGACTGGTGAGTACGCCAAAAATTTTGACTAGCGGAGGCTAGAAG
GAGAGAGATGGGTGCGAGAGCGTCAGTATTAAGCGGGGGAGAATTAGATCGCGATGGGAAAAAATTCGGT
TAAGGCCAGGGGGAAAGAAAAAATATAAATTAAAACATATAGTATGGGCAAGCAGGGAGCTAGAACGATT
CGCAGTTAATCCTGGCCTGTTAGAAACATCAGAAGGCTGTAGACAAATACTGGGACAGCTACAACCATCC
CTTCAGACAGGATCAGAAGAACTTAGATCATTATATAATACAGTAGCAACCCTCTATTGTGTGCATCAAA
GGATAGAGATAAAAGACACCAAGGAAGCTTTAGACAAGATAGAGGAAGAGCAAAACAAAAGTAAGACCAC
CGCACAGCAAGCGGCCGCTGATCTTCAGACCTGGAGGAGGAGATATGAGGGACAATTGGAGAAGTGAATT
ATATAAATATAAAGTAGTAAAAATTGAACCATTAGGAGTAGCACCCACCAAGGCAAAGAGAAGAGTGGTG
CAGAGAGAAAAAAGAGCAGTGGGAATAGGAGCTTTGTTCCTTGGGTTCTTGGGAGCAGCAGGAAGCACTA
TGGGCGCAGCGTCAATGACGCTGACGGTACAGGCCAGACAATTATTGTCTGGTATAGTGCAGCAGCAGAA
CAATTTGCTGAGGGCTATTGAGGCGCAACAGCATCTGTTGCAACTCACAGTCTGGGGCATCAAGCAGCTC
CAGGCAAGAATCCTGGCTGTGGAAAGATACCTAAAGGATCAACAGCTCCTGGGGATTTGGGGTTGCTCTG
GAAAACTCATTTGCACCACTGCTGTGCCTTGGAATGCTAGTTGGAGTAATAAATCTCTGGAACAGATTTG
GAATCACACGACCTGGATGGAGTGGGACAGAGAAATTAACAATTACACAAGCTTAATACACTCCTTAATT
GAAGAATCGCAAAACCAGCAAGAAAAGAATGAACAAGAATTATTGGAATTAGATAAATGGGCAAGTTTGT
GGAATTGGTTTAACATAACAAATTGGCTGTGGTATATAAAATTATTCATAATGATAGTAGGAGGCTTGGT
AGGTTTAAGAATAGTTTTTGCTGTACTTTCTATAGTGAATAGAGTTAGGCAGGGATATTCACCATTATCG
TTTCAGACCCACCTCCCAACCCCGAGGGGACCCATGCATTGCATCTCAATTAGTCAGCAACCAGGTGTGG
AAAGTCCCCAGGCTCCCCAGCAGGCAGAAGTATGCAAAGCATGCGTCTCAATTAGTCAGCAACCATAGTC
CCGCCCCTAACTCCGCCCATCCCGCCCCTAACTCCGCCCAGTTCCGCCCATTCTCCGCCCCATGGCTGAC
TAATTTTTTTTATTTATGCAGAGGCCGAGGCCGCCTCGGCCTCTGAGCTATTCCAGAAGTAGTGAGGAGG
CTTTTTTGGAGGCCTAGGCTTTTGCAAAAAGCTTTCTAGAGGTACCACCGGAGCTTACCATGACCGAGTA
CAAGCCCACGGTGCGCCTCGCCACCCGCGACGACGTCCCCAGGGCCGTACGCACCCTCGCCGCCGCGTTC
GCCGACTACCCCGCCACGCGCCACACCGTCGATCCGGACCGCCACATCGAGCGGGTCACCGAGCTGCAAG
AACTCTTCCTCACGCGCGTCGGGCTCGACATCGGCAAGGTGTGGGTCGCGGACGACGGCGCCGCCGTGGC
GGTCTGGACCACGCCGGAGAGCGTCGAAGCGGGGGCGGTGTTCGCCGAGATCGGCCCGCGCATGGCCGAG
TTGAGCGGTTCCCGGCTGGCCGCGCAGCAACAGATGGAAGGCCTCCTGGCGCCGCACCGGCCCAAGGAGC
CCGCGTGGTTCCTGGCCACCGTCGGCGTCTCGCCCGACCACCAGGGCAAGGGTCTGGGCAGCGCCGTCGT
GCTCCCCGGAGTGGAGGCGGCCGAGCGCGCCGGGGTGCCCGCCTTCCTGGAGACCTCCGCGCCCCGCAAC
CTCCCCTTCTACGAGCGGCTCGGCTTCACCGTCACCGCCGACGTCGAGGTGCCCGAAGGACCGCGCACCT
GGTGCATGACCCGCAAGCCCGGTGCCAGTTAACGAATTCTAGATCTTGAGACAAATGGCAGTATTCATCC
ACAATTTTAAAAGAAAAGGGGGGATTGGGGGGTACAGTGCAGGGGAAAGAATAGTAGACATAATAGCAAC
AGACATACAAACTAAAGAATTACAAAAACAAATTACAAAAATTCAAAATTTTCGGGTTTATTACAGGGAC
AGCAGAGATCCACTTTGGCGCCGGCTCGAGGCCTGCAGGTGCAAAGATGGATAAAGTTTTAAACAGAGAG
GAATCTTTGCAGCTAATGGACCTTCTAGGTCTTGAAAGGAGTGGGAATTGGCTCCGGTGCCCGTCAGTGG
GCAGAGCGCACATCGCCCACAGTCCCCGAGAAGTTGGGGGGAGGGGTCGGCAATTGAACCGGTGCCTAGA
GAAGGTGGCGCGGGGTAAACTGGGAAAGTGATGTCGTGTACTGGCTCCGCCTTTTTCCCGAGGGTGGGGG
AGAACCGTATATAAGTGCAGTAGTCGCCGTGAACGTTCTTTTTCGCAACGGGTTTGCCGCCAGAACACAG
GTAAGTGCCGTGTGTGGTTCCCGCGGGCCTGGCCTCTTTACGGGTTATGGCCCTTGCGTGCCTTGAATTA
CTTCCACCTGGCTGCAGTACGTGATTCTTGATCCCGAGCTTCGGGTTGGAAGTGGGTGGGAGAGTTCGAG
GCCTTGCGCTTAAGGAGCCCCTTCGCCTCGTGCTTGAGTTGAGGCCTGGCCTGGGCGCTGGGGCCGCCGC
GTGCGAATCTGGTGGCACCTTCGCGCCTGTCTCGCTGCTTTCGATAAGTCTCTAGCCATTTAAAATTTTT
GATGACCTGCTGCGACGCTTTTTTTCTGGCAAGATAGTCTTGTAAATGCGGGCCAAGATCTGCACACTGG
TATTTCGGTTTTTGGGGCCGCGGGCGGCGACGGGGCCCGTGCGTCCCAGCGCACATGTTCGGCGAGGCGG
GGCCTGCGAGCGCGGCCACCGAGAATCGGACGGGGGTAGTCTCAAGCTGGCCGGCCTGCTCTGGTGCCTG
GCCTCGCGCCGCCGTGTATCGCCCCGCCCTGGGCGGCAAGGCTGGCCCGGTCGGCACCAGTTGCGTGAGC
GGAAAGATGGCCGCTTCCCGGCCCTGCTGCAGGGAGCTCAAAATGGAGGACGCGGCGCTCGGGAGAGCGG
GCGGGTGAGTCACCCACACAAAGGAAAAGGGCCTTTCCGTCCTCAGCCGTCGCTTCATGTGACTCCACGG
AGTACCGGGCGCCGTCCAGGCACCTCGATTAGTTCTCGAGCTTTTGGAGTACGTCGTCTTTAGGTTGGGG
GGAGGGGTTTTATGCGATGGAGTTTCCCCACACTGAGTGGGTGGAGACTGAAGTTAGGCCAGCTTGGCAC
TTGATGTAATTCTCCTTGGAATTTGCCCTTTTTGAGTTTGGATCTTGGTTCATTCTCAAGCCTCAGACAG
TGGTTCAAAGTTTTTTTCTTCCATTTCAGGTGTCGTGAGGCTAGCACCGCCACCATGTCCACCGGCTCCC
TCAGCGATGTGGAGGACCTTCAAGAGGTGGAGATGTTGGAATGTGACGGGTTGAAAATGGATTCGAACAA
GGAATTTGTGACTTCCAACGAGAGCACCGAGGAGAGCTCCAACTGCGAGAATGGGTCTCCCCAGAAGGGC
CGCGGCGGCCTGGGCAAGAGGAGGAAGGCGCCCACCAAGAAGAGCCCCCTGAGCGGGGTCAGCCAGGAGG
GGAAGCAGGTCCAGCGCAACGCCGCCAACGCGCGAGAGCGGGCCCGCATGCGAGTGCTGAGCAAGGCCTT
CTCCAGACTCAAGACCACCCTGCCCTGGGTGCCCCCCGACACCAAGCTCTCCAAGCTGGACACGCTCAGG
CTGGCGTCCAGCTACATCGCCCACTTGAGGCAGATCCTGGCTAACGACAAATACGAGAACGGGTACATTC
ACCCGGTCAACCTGACGTGGCCCTTTATGGTGGCCGGGAAACCCGAGAGTGACCTGAAAGAAGTGGTGAC
CGCGAGCCGCTTATGTGGAACCACCGCGTCCTAGTAATGAACTAGTCCGTAACTTGAAAGTATTTCGATT
TCTTGGCTTTATATATCTTGTGGAAAGGACGACCTGAACGGCCAGCGACATGATGCACGCGTTAAGTCGA
CAATCAACCTCTGGATTACAAAATTTGTGAAAGATTGACTGGTATTCTTAACTATGTTGCTCCTTTTACG
CTATGTGGATACGCTGCTTTAATGCCTTTGTATCATGCTATTGCTTCCCGTATGGCTTTCATTTTCTCCT
CCTTGTATAAATCCTGGTTGCTGTCTCTTTATGAGGAGTTGTGGCCCGTTGTCAGGCAACGTGGCGTGGT
GTGCACTGTGTTTGCTGACGCAACCCCCACTGGTTGGGGCATTGCCACCACCTGTCAGCTCCTTTCCGGG
ACTTTCGCTTTCCCCCTCCCTATTGCCACGGCGGAACTCATCGCCGCCTGCCTTGCCCGCTGCTGGACAG
GGGCTCGGCTGTTGGGCACTGACAATTCCGTGGTGTTGTCGGGGAAATCATCGTCCTTTCCTTGGCTGCT
CGCCTGTGTTGCCACCTGGATTCTGCGCGGGACGTCCTTCTGCTACGTCCCTTCGGCCCTCAATCCAGCG
GACCTTCCTTCCCGCGGCCTGCTGCCGGCTCTGCGGCCTCTTCCGCGTCTTCGCCTTCGCCCTCAGACGA
GTCGGATCTCCCTTTGGGCCGCCTCCCCGCGTCGACTTTAAGACCAATGACTTACAAGGCAGCTGTAGAT
CTTAGCCACTTTTTAAAAGAAAAGGGGGGACTGGAAGGGCTAATTCACTCCCAACGAAGACAAGATCTGC
TTTTTGCTTGTACTGGGTCTCTCTGGTTAGACCAGATCTGAGCCTGGGAGCTCTCTGGCTAACTAGGGAA
CCCACTGCTTAAGCCTCAATAAAGCTTGCCTTGAGTGCTTCAAGTAGTGTGTGCCCGTCTGTTGTGTGAC
TCTGGTAACTAGAGATCCCTCAGACCCTTTTAGTCAGTGTGGAAAATCTCTAGCAGTACGTATAGTAGTT
CATGTCATCTTATTATTCAGTATTTATAACTTGCAAAGAAATGAATATCAGAGAGTGAGAGGAACTTGTT
TATTGCAGCTTATAATGGTTACAAATAAAGCAATAGCATCACAAATTTCACAAATAAAGCATTTTTTTCA
CTGCATTCTAGTTGTGGTTTGTCCAAACTCATCAATGTATCTTATCATGTCTGGCTCTAGCTATCCCGCC
CCTAACTCCGCCCATCCCGCCCCTAACTCCGCCCAGTTCCGCCCATTCTCCGCCCCATGGCTGACTAATT
TTTTTTATTTATGCAGAGGCCGAGGCCGCCTCGGCCTCTGAGCTATTCCAGAAGTAGTGAGGAGGCTTTT
TTGGAGGCCTAGGGACGTACCCAATTCGCCCTATAGTGAGTCGTATTACGCGCGCTCACTGGCCGTCGTT
TTACAACGTCGTGACTGGGAAAACCCTGGCGTTACCCAACTTAATCGCCTTGCAGCACATCCCCCTTTCG
CCAGCTGGCGTAATAGCGAAGAGGCCCGCACCGATCGCCCTTCCCAACAGTTGCGCAGCCTGAATGGCGA
ATGGG
[124 nt withheld, positions 6236-6359]
C
[91 nt withheld, positions 6361-6451]
A
[49 nt withheld, positions 6453-6501]
CCTTTGACGTTGGAGTCCACGTTCTTT
[37 nt withheld, positions 6529-6565]
ACCCTATCTCGGTCTATTCTTTTGATTTATAAGGGATTTTGCCGATTTCGGCCTATTGGTTAAAAAATGA
GCTGATTTAACAAAAATTTAACGCGAATTTTAACAAAATATTAACGCTTACAATTTAGGTGGCACTTTTC
GGGGAAATGTGCGCGGAACCCCTATTTGTTTATTTTTCTAAATACATTCAAATATGTATCCGCTCATGAG
ACAATAACCCTGATAAATGCTTCAATAATATTGAAAAAGGAAGAGTATGAGTATTCAACATTTCCGTGTC
GCCCTTATTCCCTTTTTTGCGGCATTTTGCCTTCCTGTTTTTGCTCACCCAGAAACGCTGGTGAAAGTAA
AAGATGCTGAAGATCAGTTGGGTGCACGAGTGGGTTACATCGAACTGGATCTCAACAGCGGTAAGATCCT
TGAGAGTTTTCGCCCCGAAGAACGTTTTCCAATGATGAGCACTTTTAAAGTTCTGCTATGTGGCGCGGTA
TTATCCCGTATTGACGCCGGGCAAGAGCAACTCGGTCGCCGCATACACTATTCTCAGAATGACTTGGTTG
AGTACTCACCAGTCACAGAAAAGCATCTTACGGATGGCATGACAGTAAGAGAATTATGCAGTGCTGCCAT
AACCATGAGTGATAACACTGCGGCCAACTTACTTCTGACAACGATCGGAGGACCGAAGGAGCTAACCGCT
TTTTTGCACAACATGGGGGATCATGTAACTCGCCTTGATCGTTGGGAACCGGAGCTGAATGAAGCCATAC
CAAACGACGAGCGTGACACCACGATGCCTGTAGCAATGGCAACAACGTTGCGCAAACTATTAACTGGCGA
ACTACTTACTCTAGCTTCCCGGCAACAATTAATAGACTGGATGGAGGCGGATAAAGTTGCAGGACCACTT
CTGCGCTCGGCCCTTCCGGCTGGCTGGTTTATTGCTGATAAATCTGGAGCCGGTGAGCGTGGGTCTCGCG
GTATCATTGCAGCACTGGGGCCAGATGGTAAGCCCTCCCGTATCGTAGTTATCTACACGACGGGGAGTCA
GGCAACTATGGATGAACGAAATAGACAGATCGCTGAGATAGGTGCCTCACTGATTAAGCATTGGTAACTG
TCAGACCAAGTTTACTCATATATACTTTAGATTGATTTAAAACTTCATTTTTAATTTAAAAGGATCTAGG
TGAAGATCCTTTTTGATAATCTCATGACCAAAATCCCTTAACGTGAGTTTTCGTTCCACTGAGCGTCAGA
CCCCGTAGAAAAGATCAAAGGATCTTCTTGAGATCCTTTTTTTCTGCGCGTAATCTGCTGCTTGCAAACA
AAAAAACCACCGCTACCAGCGGTGGTTTGTTTGCCGGATCAAGAGCTACCAACTCTTTTTCCGAAGGTAA
CTGGCTTCAGCAGAGCGCAGATACCAAATACTGTTCTTCTAGTGTAGCCGTAGTTAGGCCACCACTTCAA
GAACTCTGTAGCACCGCCTACATACCTCGCTCTGCTAATCCTGTTACCAGTGGCTGCTGCCAGTGGCGAT
AAGTCGTGTCTTACCGGGTTGGACTCAAGACGATAGTTACCGGATAAGGCGCAGCGGTCGGGCTGAACGG
GGGGTTCGTGCACACAGCCCAGCTTGGAGCGAACGACCTACACCGAACTGAGATACCTACAGCGTGAGCT
ATGAGAAAGCGCCACGCTTCCCGAAGGGAGAAAGGCGGACAGGTATCCGGTAAGCGGCAGGGTCGGAACA
GGAGAGCGCACGAGGGAGCTTCCAGGGGGAAACGCCTGGTATCTTTATAGTCCTGTCGGGTTTCGCCACC
TCTGACTTGAGCGTCGATTTTTGTGATGCTCGTCAGGGGGGCGGAGCCTATGGAAAAACGCCAGCAACGC
GGCCTTTTTACGGTTCCTGGCCTTTTGCTGGCCTTTTGCTCACATGTTCTTTCCTGCGTTATCCCCTGAT
TCTGTGGATAACCGTATTACCGCCTTTGAGTGAGCTGATACCGCTCGCCGCAGCCGAACGACCGAGCGCA
GCGAGTCAGTGAGCGAGGAAGCGGAAGAGCGCCCAATACGCAAACCGCCTCTCCCCGCGCGTTGGCCGAT
TCATTAATGCAGCTGGCACGACAGGTTTCCCGACTGGAAAGCGGGCAGTGAGCGCAACGCAATTAATGTG
AGTTAGCTCACTCATTAGGCACCCCAGGCTTTACACTTTATGCTTCCGGCTCGTATGTTGTGTGGAATTG
TGAGCGGATAACAATTTCACACAGGAAACAGCTATGACCATGATTACGCCAAGCGCGCAATTAACCCTCA
CTAAAGGGAACAAAAGCTGGAGCTGCAAGC
Features (pLannotate 1.2.2; 31 found; start..end, strand, type, name):
      5..231     +  promoter       RSV promoter: Rous sarcoma virus enhancer/promoter
    232..412     +  LTR            5' LTR (truncated): truncated 5' long terminal repeat (LTR) from HIV-1
    459..584     +  misc_feature   HIV-1 Ψ: packaging signal of human immunodeficiency virus type 1
    568..931     +  CDS            HIV-1 gag (fragment): gag protein from human immunodeficiency virus 1; gag
   1077..1310    +  misc_feature   RRE: The Rev response element (RRE) of HIV-1 allows for Rev-dependent mRNA export from the nucleus to the cytoplasm.
   1687..1713    +  CDS            Rev (fragment): human immunodeficiency virus 1 (HIV-1) Rev protein; rev; enhances nuclear export of unspliced and incompletely spliced viral mRNAs
   1720..1743    +  promoter       SV40 promoter (fragment): SV40 early promoter
   1744..1815    +  promoter       SV40 promoter (fragment): SV40 enhancer and early promoter
   1839..1974    +  rep_origin     SV40 ori: SV40 origin of replication
   2020..2616    +  CDS            PuroR (fragment): puromycin N-acetyltransferase; pac from Streptomyces; confers resistance to puromycin
   2665..2782    +  misc_feature   cPPT/CTS: central polypurine tract and central termination sequence of HIV-1
   2847..2913    +  CDS            small t antigen (fragment): SV40 (simian virus 40) small t antigen
   2920..4098    +  promoter       EF-1α promoter: strong constitutive promoter for human elongation factor EF-1α
   4115..4651    +  CDS            TCF21: TCF21_HUMAN - Also known as BHLHA23, POD1. Experimental evidence at protein level: Swiss-Prot protein existence level 1. Involved in epithelial-mesenchymal interactions in kidney and lung morphogenesis that include epithelial differentiation and branching morphogenesis. May play a role in the specification or differentiation of one or more subsets of epicardial cell types. From Homo sapiens (Human).
   4667..4720    +  promoter       U6 promoter (fragment): RNA polymerase III promoter for human U6 snRNA
   4762..5350    +  misc_feature   WPRE: woodchuck hepatitis virus posttranscriptional regulatory element
   5401..5420    +  misc_feature   cPPT/CTS (fragment): central polypurine tract and central termination sequence of HIV-1
   5422..5655    +  LTR            3' LTR (ΔU3): self-inactivating 3' long terminal repeat (LTR) from HIV-1
   5733..5854    +  polyA_signal   SV40 poly(A) signal: SV40 polyadenylation signal
   5894..6029    +  rep_origin     SV40 ori: SV40 origin of replication
   6050..6068    -  promoter       T7 promoter: promoter for bacteriophage T7 RNA polymerase
   6076..6231    +  CDS            lacZα (fragment): LacZα fragment of β-galactosidase; lacZ fragment
   6236..6664    +  rep_origin     f1 ori (sequence partly withheld): f1 bacteriophage origin of replication; arrow indicates direction of (+) strand synthesis
   6717..6821    +  promoter       AmpR promoter: bla
   6822..7682    +  CDS            AmpR: β-lactamase; bla; confers resistance to ampicillin, carbenicillin, and related antibiotics
   7853..8441    +  rep_origin     ori: high-copy-number ColE1/pMB1/pBR322/pUC origin of replication
   8624..8716    +  CDS            lacI (fragment): lac repressor; lacI; The lac repressor binds to the lac operator to inhibit transcription in E. coli. This inhibition can be relieved by adding lactose or isopropyl-β-D-thiogalactopyranoside (IPTG).
   8729..8750    +  protein_bind   CAP binding site: CAP binding activates transcription in the presence of cAMP. E. coli catabolite activator protein
   8765..8795    +  promoter       lac promoter: promoter for the E. coli lac operon
   8803..8819    +  protein_bind   lac operator: The lac repressor binds to the lac operator to inhibit transcription in E. coli. This inhibition can be relieved by adding lactose or isopropyl-β-D-thiogalactopyranoside (IPTG). lac repressor encoded by lacI
   8864..8882    +  promoter       T3 promoter: promoter for bacteriophage T3 RNA polymerase
