[The description below was written by a language model from this plasmid's Addgene catalogue record and pLannotate feature annotations shown in this document.]
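Description:
TFORF2848 is a lentiviral mammalian expression plasmid built on the pLX_TRC317 backbone and carrying the human transcription factor TCF21 (also called POD1 or bHLHa23). It belongs to a barcoded transcription factor ORF collection in which each ORF is paired with a unique 24-bp barcode, so that the factor present in a cell can be identified in pooled overexpression screens. In bacteria the plasmid is maintained by a high-copy ColE1/pUC-type origin and selected with ampicillin through the β-lactamase gene. An f1 origin and remnants of a lac/T7/T3 cloning region are also annotated in the backbone. The depositor notes that the plasmid can recombine, which is a common issue with LTR-containing vectors.

The viral portion has a third-generation, self-inactivating layout. An RSV promoter drives a truncated HIV-1 5' LTR, followed by the Ψ packaging signal with a gag fragment, the Rev response element for Rev-dependent nuclear export of the genomic RNA, a cPPT/CTS element, and a ΔU3 3' LTR with a downstream SV40 polyadenylation signal. Two expression units sit between the LTRs. An SV40 early promoter drives puromycin N-acetyltransferase for selecting transduced mammalian cells, and the EF-1α promoter drives the synthesized TCF21 ORF. A WPRE lies downstream of the ORF to enhance transcript stability and expression. The barcode is not annotated separately in the feature table; the recorded insert size is larger than the annotated coding sequence, which would be consistent with it lying in the flanking sequence. A short U6 promoter fragment is annotated between the ORF and the WPRE, but the record does not state its function. The construct is used to make lentivirus for constitutive TCF21 overexpression, for example in directed differentiation screens.
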