Addgene plasmid #144249: TFORF2848
Purpose: Lentiviral vector for overexpressing transcription factor ORFs with unique 24-bp barcodes. Barcodes facilitate identification of transcription factors in pooled screens.
Depositing lab: Feng Zhang. Depositing organization: Broad Institute. Publication: A transcription factor atlas of directed differentiation. Joung J, Ma S, Tay T, Geiger-Schuller KR, Kirchgatterer PC, Verdine VK, Guo B, Arias-Garcia MA, Allen WE, Singh A, Kuksenko O, Abudayyeh OO, Gootenberg JS, Fu Z, Macrae RK, Buenrostro JD, Regev A, Zhang F. Cell. 2023 Jan 5;186(1):209-229.e26. doi: 10.1016/j.cell.2022.11.026. PubMed 36608654.
Backbone
  Vector backbone: pLX_TRC317
  Backbone manufacturer: Broad Institute Genetic Perturbation Platform
  Backbone size w/o insert (bp): 8264
  Vector type: Mammalian Expression, Lentiviral
  Selectable markers: Puromycin
Growth in bacteria
  Bacterial resistance: Ampicillin, 100 μg/mL
  Growth temperature: 37°C
  Growth strain: NEB Stable
  Copy number: High Copy
Gene/Insert
  Gene/Insert name: TCF21
  Species: H. sapiens (human)
  Insert size (bp): 641
  Entrez Gene: TCF21 (a.k.a. POD1, bHLHa23)
  Promoter: EF1a
  Cloning method: Unknown
  Sequencing primers: 5′ GGGTGGAGACTGAAGTTAGGCCAG; 3′ CACATAGCGTAAAAGGAGCAACATAG
Terms and licenses: Academic/Nonprofit Terms; Industry Terms: Not Available to Industry
Depositor comments: NM_198392,NM_003206,ENST00000367882,ENST00000237316 . The transcription factor ORF portion of this plasmid was synthesized by Genewiz. Please test multiple small colonies in case of plasmid recombination. To make this collection available in a timely manner, a portion of this collection was not fully sequenced by Addgene. If an Addgene verified full plasmid sequence is not available, please contact us prior to placing an order to request the full sequence.
How to cite: TFORF2848 was a gift from Feng Zhang (Addgene plasmid # 144249 ; http://n2t.net/addgene:144249 ; RRID:Addgene_144249)
