>Addgene plasmid #144249 | TFORF2848 | depositor partial sequence | sequence record 284862 | Insert
ACCGCCACCATGTCCACCGGCTCCCTCAGCGATGTGGAGGACCTTCAAGAGGTGGAGATGTTGGAATGTG
ACGGGTTGAAAATGGATTCGAACAAGGAATTTGTGACTTCCAACGAGAGCACCGAGGAGAGCTCCAACTG
CGAGAATGGGTCTCCCCAGAAGGGCCGCGGCGGCCTGGGCAAGAGGAGGAAGGCGCCCACCAAGAAGAGC
CCCCTGAGCGGGGTCAGCCAGGAGGGGAAGCAGGTCCAGCGCAACGCCGCCAACGCGCGAGAGCGGGCCC
GCATGCGAGTGCTGAGCAAGGCCTTCTCCAGACTCAAGACCACCCTGCCCTGGGTGCCCCCCGACACCAA
GCTCTCCAAGCTGGACACGCTCAGGCTGGCGTCCAGCTACATCGCCCACTTGAGGCAGATCCTGGCTAAC
GACAAATACGAGAACGGGTACATTCACCCGGTCAACCTGACGTGGCCCTTTATGGTGGCCGGGAAACCCG
AGAGTGACCTGAAAGAAGTGGTGACCGCGAGCCGCTTATGTGGAACCACCGCGTCCTAGTAATGAACTAG
TCCGTAACTTGAAAGTATTTCGATTTCTTGGCTTTATATATCTTGTGGAAAGGACGACCTGAACGGCCAG
CGACATGATGC
