>Addgene plasmid #144249 | TFORF2848 | depositor partial sequence | sequence record 284863 | Barcode
CCTGAACGGCCAGCGACATGATGC
